>Addgene plasmid #216397 | Efg1-N-PrLD | addgene full sequence | sequence record 430097 | Addgene NGS Result
TGTCTCATGAGCGGATACATATTTGAATGTATTTAGAAAAATAAACAAATAGGGGTCAGTGTTACAACCA
ATTAACCAATTCTGAACATTATCGCGAGCCCATTTATACCTGAATATGGCTCATAACACCCCTTGTTTGC
CTGGCGGCAGTAGCGCGGTGGTCCCACCTGACCCCATGCCGAACTCAGAAGTGAAACGCCGTAGCGCCGA
TGGTAGTGTGGGGACTCCCCATGCGAGAGTAGGGAACTGCCAGGCATCAAATAAAACGAAAGGCTCAGTC
GAAAGACTGGGCCTTTCGCCCGGGCTAATTAGGGGGTGTCGCCCTTAGGTACGAACTCGATTGACGCGTC
TCAGGGGCAAAAAACCCCTCAAGACCCGTTTAGAGGCCCCAAGGGGTTATGCTAGGGGGCTCGAGTTAGG
TCGGCTGCTGCATGGTGCTAACATGAGGCGGAATCGGAACGGCCTGCTGTCCAGGCAGCGGAGGCTGCTG
GCTCGGACCGCTGGTGCTATTGCTCGGAATCGGTGCACCACTCGGTGCGCTGGTATAATTACGATTGCTA
CCGTTATAATGCTGAGGCTGCGGCTGGCTCAGCTGATTCGGAATTGTCTGCTGATAGTAATTACCCTGGC
TGGTTGCTGCCGGATACTGATAGCGGTTATAGGTGTTATAATCATATTGCTGCTGCTGCTGTTGCTGTTG
TTGCTGCTGACCTGCGGTCTGACCGGTCTGCTGACCAGGCTGACCTTGCTGCTGATAAAACATATAGTTA
TACGGCTGCTGAACTGCTGCCGCTGCTGCGGTTGCGGCTGCCTGTTGCTGTTGCTGGCTTGCATTACCGG
TGGTGGTCGGTTGCTGCTGCTGAGGAAATGCCTGCTGATTTGCTGCGGTGGTCTGCTGCGGCATACCATT
ATTGTAGTTGCCGTTCATCTGATTATAATACGGAATGCTATAGGTGCTCATATGACCTTGAAAGTACAGA
TTTTCGTGATGGTGGTGATGGTGGATCTTGTCGCTGCCCATGGTATATCTCCTTCAAAAGTTAAACAAAA
TTATTTCTAGAGGGGAATTGTTATCCGCTCACAATTCCCCTATAGTGAGTCGTATTAATTTCGCGGAAGG
GCGACACAAAATTTATTCTAAATGCATAATAAATACTGATAACATCTTATAGTTTGTATTATATTTTGTA
TTATCGTTGACATGTATAATTTTGATATCAAAAACTGATTTTCCCTTTATTATTTTCGAGATTTATTTTC
TTAATTCTCTTTAACAAACTAGAAATATTGTATATACAAAAAATCATAAATAATAGATGAATAGTTTAAT
TATAGGTGTTCATCAATCGAAAAAGCAACGTATCTTATTTAAAGTGCGTTGCTTTTTTCTCATTTATAAG
GTTAAATAATTCTCATATATCAAGCAAAGTGACAGGCGCCCTTAAATATTCTGACAAATGCTCTTTCCCT
AAACTCCCCCCATAAAAAAACCCGCCGAAGCGGGTTTTTACGTTATTTGCGGATTAACGATTACTCGTTA
TCAGAACCGCCCAGGGGGCCCGAGCTTAAGACTGGCCGTCGTTTTACAACACAGAAAGAGTTTGTAGAAA
CGCAAAAAGGCCATCCGTCAGGGGCCTTCTGCTTAGTTTGATGCCTGGCAGTTCCCTACTCTCGCCTTCC
GCTTCCTCGCTCACTGACTCGCTGCGCTCGGTCGTTCGGCTGCGGCGAGCGGTATCAGCTCACTCAAAGG
CGGTAATACGGTTATCCACAGAATCAGGGGATAACGCAGGAAAGAACATGTGAGCAAAAGGCCAGCAAAA
GGCCAGGAACCGTAAAAAGGCCGCGTTGCTGGCGTTTTTCCATAGGCTCCGCCCCCCTGACGAGCATCAC
AAAAATCGACGCTCAAGTCAGAGGTGGCGAAACCCGACAGGACTATAAAGATACCAGGCGTTTCCCCCTG
GAAGCTCCCTCGTGCGCTCTCCTGTTCCGACCCTGCCGCTTACCGGATACCTGTCCGCCTTTCTCCCTTC
GGGAAGCGTGGCGCTTTCTCATAGCTCACGCTGTAGGTATCTCAGTTCGGTGTAGGTCGTTCGCTCCAAG
CTGGGCTGTGTGCACGAACCCCCCGTTCAGCCCGACCGCTGCGCCTTATCCGGTAACTATCGTCTTGAGT
CCAACCCGGTAAGACACGACTTATCGCCACTGGCAGCAGCCACTGGTAACAGGATTAGCAGAGCGAGGTA
TGTAGGCGGTGCTACAGAGTTCTTGAAGTGGTGGGCTAACTACGGCTACACTAGAAGAACAGTATTTGGT
ATCTGCGCTCTGCTGAAGCCAGTTACCTTCGGAAAAAGAGTTGGTAGCTCTTGATCCGGCAAACAAACCA
CCGCTGGTAGCGGTGGTTTTTTTGTTTGCAAGCAGCAGATTACGCGCAGAAAAAAAGGATCTCAAGAAGA
TCCTTTGATCTTTTCTACGGGGTCTGACGCTCAGTGGAACGACGCGCGCGTAACTCACGTTAAGGGATTT
TGGTCATGAGTCACTGCCCGCTTTCCAGTCGGGAAACCTGTCGTGCCAGCTGCATTAATGAATCGGCCAA
CGCGCGGGGAGAGGCGGTTTGCGTATTGGGCGCCAGGGTGGTTTTTCTTTTCACCAGTGAGACTGGCAAC
AGCTGATTGCCCTTCACCGCCTGGCCCTGAGAGAGTTGCAGCAAGCGGTCCACGCTGGTTTGCCCCAGCA
GGCGAAAATCCTGTTTGATGGTGGTTAACGGCGGGATATAACATGAGCTATCTTCGGTATCGTCGTATCC
CACTACCGAGATATCCGCACCAACGCGCAGCCCGGACTCGGTAATGGCGCGCATTGCGCCCAGCGCCATC
TGATCGTTGGCAACCAGCATCGCAGTGGGAACGATGCCCTCATTCAGCATTTGCATGGTTTGTTGAAAAC
CGGACATGGCACTCCAGTCGCCTTCCCGTTCCGCTATCGGCTGAATTTGATTGCGAGTGAGATATTTATG
CCAGCCAGCCAGACGCAGACGCGCCGAGACAGAACTTAATGGGCCCGCTAACAGCGCGATTTGCTGGTGA
CCCAATGCGACCAGATGCTCCACGCCCAGTCGCGTACCGTCCTCATGGGAGAAAATAATACTGTTGATGG
GTGTCTGGTCAGAGACATCAAGAAATAACGCCGGAACATTAGTGCAGGCAGCTTCCACAGCAATGGCATC
CTGGTCATCCAGCGGATAGTTAATGATCAGCCCACTGACGCGTTGCGCGAGAAGATTGTGCACCGCCGCT
TTACAGGCTTCGACGCCGCTTCGTTCTACCATCGACACCACCACGCTGGCACCCAGTTGATCGGCGCGAG
ATTTAATCGCCGCGACAATTTGCGACGGCGCGTGCAGGGCCAGACTGGAGGTGGCAACGCCAATCAGCAA
CGACTGTTTGCCCGCCAGTTGTTGTGCCACGCGGTTGGGAATGTAATTCAGCTCCGCCATCGCCGCTTCC
ACTTTTTCCCGCGTTTTCGCAGAAACGTGGCTGGCCTGGTTCACCACGCGGGAAACGGTCTGATAAGAGA
CACCGGCATACTCTGCGACATCGTATAACGTTACTGGTTTCATATTCACCACCCTGAATTGACTCTCTTC
CGGGCGCTATCATGCCATACCGCGAAAGGTTTTGCGCCATTCGATGGCGCGCCGCTTAGAAAAACTCATC
GAGCATCAAATGAAATTGCAATTTATTCATATCAGGATTATCAATACCATATTTTTGAAAAAGCCGTTTC
TGTAATGAAGGAGAAAACTCACCGAGGCAGTTCCATAGGATGGCAAGATCCTGGTATCGGTCTGCGATTC
CGACTCGTCCAACATCAATACAACCTATTAATTTCCCCTCGTCAAAAATAAGGTTATCAAGTGAGAAATC
ACCATGAGTGACGACTGAATCCGGTGAGAATGGCAAAAGTTTATGCATTTCTTTCCAGACTTGTTCAACA
GGCCAGCCATTACGCTCGTCATCAAAATCACTCGCATCAACCAAACCGTTATTCATTCGTGATTGCGCCT
GAGCGAGGCGAAATACGCGATCGCTGTTAAAAGGACAATTACAAACAGGAATCGAGTGCAACCGGCGCAG
GAACACTGCCAGCGCATCAACAATATTTTCACCTGAATCAGGATATTCTTCTAATACCTGGAACGCTGTT
TTTCCGGGGATCGCAGTGGTGAGTAACCATGCATCATCAGGAGTACGGATAAAATGCTTGATGGTCGGAA
GTGGCATAAATTCCGTCAGCCAGTTTAGTCTGACCATCTCATCTGTAACATCATTGGCAACGCTACCTTT
GCCATGTTTCAGAAACAACTCTGGCGCATCGGGCTTCCCATACAAGCGATAGATTGTCGCACCTGATTGC
CCGACATTATCGCGAGCCCATTTATACCCATATAAATCAGCATCCATGTTGGAATTTAATCGCGGCCTCG
ACGTTTCCCGTTGAATATGGCTCATATTCTTCCTTTTTCAATATTATTGAAGCATTTATCAGGGTTAT
Features (pLannotate 1.2.2; 14 found; start..end, strand, type, name):
     86..110     -  CDS            KanR (fragment): aminoglycoside phosphotransferase; aph(3')-Ia; confers resistance to kanamycin in bacteria or G418 (Geneticin®) in eukaryotes
    139..254     +  ncRNA          5S rRNA: Accession: RF00001 - 5S ribosomal RNA
    258..298     +  terminator     rrnB T1 terminator (fragment): transcription terminator T1 from the E. coli rrnB gene
    358..405     -  terminator     T7 terminator: transcription terminator for bacteriophage T7 RNA polymerase
    419..961     -  CDS            EFG1 (fragment): EFG1_CANAL - Experimental evidence at protein level: Swiss-Prot protein existence level 1. Transcriptional regulator of the switch between 2 heritable states, the white and opaque states. These 2 cell types differ in many characteristics, including cell structure, mating competence, and virulence. Each state is heritable for many generations, and switching between states occurs stochastically, at low frequency. Antagonizes the action of WOR1, WOR2 and CZF1, and promotes the white state. In white cells, EFG1 represses WOR1 indirectly through WOR2 to maintain white cell identity. Binds target ge
   1064..1088    -  protein_bind   lac operator: The lac repressor binds to the lac operator to inhibit transcription in E. coli. This inhibition can be relieved by adding lactose or isopropyl-β-D-thiogalactopyranoside (IPTG). lac repressor encoded by lacI
   1089..1107    -  promoter       T7 promoter: promoter for bacteriophage T7 RNA polymerase
   1571..1590    +  CDS            lacZα (fragment): LacZα fragment of β-galactosidase; lacZ fragment
   1615..1632    -  terminator     rrnB T2 terminator (fragment): transcription terminator T2 from the E. coli rrnB gene
   1857..2445    -  rep_origin     ori: high-copy-number ColE1/pMB1/pBR322/pUC origin of replication
   2534..3613    -  CDS            lacI: LACI_ECOLI - Experimental evidence at protein level: Swiss-Prot protein existence level 1. Repressor of the lactose operon. Binds allolactose as an inducer. From Escherichia coli (strain K12).
   3614..3687    -  promoter       lacI promoter (fragment): lacI
   3696..4505    -  CDS            KanR: aminoglycoside phosphotransferase; aph(3')-Ia; confers resistance to kanamycin in bacteria or G418 (Geneticin®) in eukaryotes
   4508..56      -  promoter       AmpR promoter (fragment) (across the origin): bla
