[The description below was written by a language model from this plasmid's Addgene catalogue record and pLannotate feature annotations shown in this document.]
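Description:
Efg1-N-PrLD is a bacterial expression plasmid built on the pJ411 backbone for producing the N-terminal prion-like domain region of Efg1, a transcriptional regulator from the yeast Candida albicans that controls white-opaque cell-type switching. The 543 bp insert encodes the N-terminal portion of the protein, with amino acids 182–554 deleted, and is fused to an N-terminal 6xHis tag supplied by the backbone for affinity purification. The His tag itself is not called out as a separate feature in the annotation, although there is unannotated space of about 100 bp between the lac operator and the start of the EFG1 fragment where a ribosome binding site and tag would be expected to sit.

Expression is driven by a T7 promoter immediately followed by a lac operator, with a T7 terminator downstream of the coding sequence. The plasmid carries its own lacI gene and promoter, so the Lac repressor holds transcription off until an inducer such as IPTG is added. This arrangement requires a host that supplies T7 RNA polymerase for protein production. Fragments of rrnB terminators flank the cassette and help insulate it from read-through transcription. The 4,548 bp plasmid replicates from a high-copy ColE1/pUC-type origin and is selected with kanamycin through an aph(3')-Ia gene, which appears to be driven by a fragment of the AmpR promoter.

According to the record, the recombinant domain was used in work on the structure and interactions of prion-like domains in Efg1 phase separation, making this a source of purified protein for biophysical studies.
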