Addgene plasmid #216397: Efg1-N-PrLD
Purpose: Expresses 6xHis-tagged N-terminal prion-like domains of Efg1
Depositing lab: Nicolas Fawzi. Depositing organization: Brown University. Publication: Structure and interactions of prion-like domains in transcription factor Efg1 phase separation. Wang SH, Zheng T, Fawzi NL. Biophys J. 2024 Jun 4;123(11):1481-1493. doi: 10.1016/j.bpj.2024.01.030. Epub 2024 Feb 1. PubMed 38297837.
Backbone
  Vector backbone: pJ411
  Backbone size w/o insert (bp): 4005
  Total vector size (bp): 4548
  Vector type: Bacterial Expression
Growth in bacteria
  Bacterial resistance: Kanamycin, 50 μg/mL
  Growth temperature: 37°C
  Growth strain: DH5alpha
  Copy number: High Copy
Gene/Insert
  Gene/Insert name: Efg1-N-PrLD
  Species: Candida albicans (Yeast)
  Insert size (bp): 543
  Mutation: deleted amino acids 182-554
  Tag / fusion protein: 6xHis-tags (N terminal on backbone)
Terms and licenses: Academic/Nonprofit Terms; Industry Terms: Not Available to Industry
Depositor comments: Please visit https://doi.org/10.1101/2023.11.09.566450 for bioRxiv preprint.
How to cite: Efg1-N-PrLD was a gift from Nicolas Fawzi (Addgene plasmid # 216397 ; http://n2t.net/addgene:216397 ; RRID:Addgene_216397)
